Addgene plasmid #13566: pRSET FLII32Pglu-2.2m
Depositing lab: Wolf Frommer. Depositing organization: Carnegie Institution for Science. Publication: Construction and optimization of a family of genetically encoded metabolite sensors by semirational protein engineering. Deuschle K, Okumoto S, Fehr M, Looger LL, Kozhukh L, Frommer WB. Protein Sci. 2005 Sep . 14(9):2304-14. 10.1110/ps.051508105 PubMed 16131659.
Backbone
  Vector backbone: pRSET-B
  Backbone size w/o insert (bp): 2897
  Vector type: Bacterial Expression
Growth in bacteria
  Bacterial resistance: Ampicillin, 100 μg/mL
  Growth temperature: 37°C
  Growth strain: DH5alpha
  Copy number: High Copy
Gene/Insert
  Gene/Insert name: FLIPglu F16A P32S-ECFP-D33R (alt names: mglB with ECFP inserted; Periplasmic glucose binding)
  Species: E. coli
  Insert size (bp): 2400
  Mutation: F16A, ECFP insert in binding protein
  Tag / fusion protein: 6xHis (N terminal on insert); Citrine (N terminal on insert)
  Cloning method: Restriction Enzyme; 5′ cloning site BamHI (not destroyed); 3′ cloning site HindIII (not destroyed)
  Sequencing primers: 5′ N/A
Resource information
  A portion of this plasmid was derived from a plasmid made by: Citrine is from Roger Tsien, UCSD.
Terms and licenses: Academic/Nonprofit Terms; Industry Terms: Not Available to Industry
Depositor comments: For more information, see http://carnegiedpb.stanford.edu/research/frommer/nanosensors/index.html Citrine is modified version of EYFP.
How to cite: pRSET FLII32Pglu-2.2m was a gift from Wolf Frommer (Addgene plasmid # 13566 ; http://n2t.net/addgene:13566 ; RRID:Addgene_13566)
