[The description below was written by a language model from this plasmid's Addgene catalogue record and the feature table of its GenBank file.]
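Description:
pRSET FLII32Pglu-2.2m is a bacterial expression plasmid built on the pRSET-B backbone that encodes a genetically encoded FRET sensor for glucose. It is a 5.3 kb high-copy plasmid that replicates from a ColE1/pUC-type origin and is selected with ampicillin through the bla (beta-lactamase) gene. An f1 origin is also present, allowing single-stranded DNA production. Expression is driven by a T7 promoter with the efficient T7 gene 10 ribosome binding site and ends at a T7 terminator, so protein production requires an E. coli host that supplies T7 RNA polymerase.

The open reading frame begins with the standard pRSET leader: a 6xHis affinity tag, the T7 gene 10 leader and the Xpress epitope with its enterokinase cleavage site. The roughly 2.4 kb sensor insert, cloned between BamHI and HindIII, follows this leader. It starts with a yellow fluorescent protein that the feature table annotates as EYFP and the depositor identifies as Citrine, a modified EYFP. Next comes the E. coli periplasmic glucose-binding protein MglB, which has ECFP inserted internally rather than fused at a terminus. The insert name places this insertion between residues 32 and 33 (P32S-ECFP-D33R). The MglB segments flanking ECFP are not annotated in the feature table.

The binding protein also carries the F16A substitution. The "2.2m" in the name probably denotes the sensor's affinity, but the record does not say so. Ligand-induced conformational change in MglB is expected to alter energy transfer between ECFP and Citrine, giving a ratiometric readout. The construct comes from work on semirational engineering of a family of metabolite sensors. It is suited to producing His-tagged sensor protein in bacteria for purification and in vitro characterisation.
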