LOCUS       Exported 5302 bp ds-DNA circular SYN 13-MAY-2021
DEFINITION  synthetic circular DNA
ACCESSION   .
VERSION     .
KEYWORDS    pRSET FLII32Pglu-2.2m
SOURCE      synthetic DNA construct
  ORGANISM  synthetic DNA construct
REFERENCE   1 (bases 1 to 5302)
  AUTHORS   Deuschle K, Okumoto S, Fehr M, Looger LL, Kozhukh L, Frommer WB
  TITLE     Construction and optimization of a family of genetically encoded
            metabolite sensors by semirational protein engineering.
  JOURNAL   Protein Sci. 2005 Sep . 14(9):2304-14.
  PUBMED    16131659
REFERENCE   2 (bases 1 to 5302)
  AUTHORS   .
  TITLE     Direct Submission
  JOURNAL   Exported May 13, 2021 from SnapGene Server 1.1.58
            http://www.snapgene.com
FEATURES             Location/Qualifiers
     source          1..5302
                     /organism="synthetic DNA construct"
                     /mol_type="other DNA"
     primer_bind     19..38
                     /label=T7
                     /note="T7 promoter, forward primer"
     promoter        19..37
                     /label=T7 promoter
                     /note="promoter for bacteriophage T7 RNA polymerase"
     RBS             67..89
                     /note="efficient ribosome binding site from bacteriophage
                     T7 gene 10 (Olins and Rangwala, 1989)"
     CDS             109..126
                     /codon_start=1
                     /product="6xHis affinity tag"
                     /label=6xHis
                     /translation="HHHHHH"
     CDS             130..162
                     /codon_start=1
                     /product="leader peptide from bacteriophage T7 gene 10"
                     /label=T7 tag (gene 10 leader)
                     /note="promotes efficient translation in E. coli"
                     /translation="MASMTGGQQMG"
     CDS             166..189
                     /codon_start=1
                     /product="Xpress(TM) epitope tag, including an enterokinase
                     recognition and cleavage site"
                     /label=Xpress(TM) tag
                     /translation="DLYDDDDK"
     CDS             202..918
                     /codon_start=1
                     /product="enhanced YFP"
                     /label=EYFP
                     /note="mammalian codon-optimized"
                     /translation="MVSKGEELFTGVVPILVELDGDVNGHKFSVSGEGEGDATYGKLTL
                     KFICTTGKLPVPWPTLVTTFGYGLQCFARYPDHMKQHDFFKSAMPEGYVQERTIFFKDD
                     GNYKTRAEVKFEGDTLVNRIELKGIDFKEDGNILGHKLEYNYNSHNVYIMADKQKNGIK
                     VNFKIRHNIEDGSVQLADHYQQNTPIGDGPVLLPDNHYLSYQSALSKDPNEKRDHMVLL
                     EFVTAAGITLGMDELYK"
     CDS             1039..1752
                     /codon_start=1
                     /product="enhanced CFP"
                     /label=ECFP
                     /note="mammalian codon-optimized"
                     /translation="MVSKGEELFTGVVPILVELDGDVNGHKFSVSGEGEGDATYGKLTL
                     KFICTTGKLPVPWPTLVTTLTWGVQCFSRYPDHMKQHDFFKSAMPEGYVQERTIFFKDD
                     GNYKTRAEVKFEGDTLVNRIELKGIDFKEDGNILGHKLEYNYISHNVYITADKQKNGIK
                     ANFKIRHNIEDGSVQLADHYQQNTPIGDGPVLLPDNHYLSTQSALSKDPNEKRDHMVLL
                     EFVTAAGITLGMDELY"
     primer_bind     complement(2648..2666)
                     /label=T7 Term
                     /note="T7 terminator, reverse primer"
     terminator      2662..2709
                     /label=T7 terminator
                     /note="transcription terminator for bacteriophage T7 RNA
                     polymerase"
     rep_origin      2806..3261
                     /direction=RIGHT
                     /label=f1 ori
                     /note="f1 bacteriophage origin of replication; arrow
                     indicates direction of (+) strand synthesis"
     primer_bind     complement(2893..2912)
                     /label=F1ori-R
                     /note="F1 origin, reverse primer"
     primer_bind     3103..3124
                     /label=F1ori-F
                     /note="F1 origin, forward primer"
     promoter        3342..3446
                     /gene="bla"
                     /label=AmpR promoter
     CDS             3447..4307
                     /codon_start=1
                     /gene="bla"
                     /product="beta-lactamase"
                     /label=AmpR
                     /note="confers resistance to ampicillin, carbenicillin, and
                     related antibiotics"
                     /translation="MSIQHFRVALIPFFAAFCLPVFAHPETLVKVKDAEDQLGARVGYI
                     ELDLNSGKILESFRPEERFPMMSTFKVLLCDTLLSRIDAGQEQLGRRIHYSQNDLVEYS
                     PVTEKHLTDGMTVRELCSAAITMSDNTAANLLLTTIGGPKELTAFLHNMGDHVTRLDRW
                     EPELNEAIPNDESDTTMPVAMPTTLRKLLTGELLTLASRQQLID*MEADKVAGPLLRSA
                     LPAGWFIADKSGAGERGSRGIIAALGPDGKRSRIVVIYTTGSQATMDERNRQIAEIGAS
                     LIKHW"
     rep_origin      4478..5066
                     /direction=RIGHT
                     /label=ori
                     /note="high-copy-number ColE1/pMB1/pBR322/pUC origin of
                     replication"
     primer_bind     4967..4986
                     /label=pBR322ori-F
                     /note="pBR322 origin, forward primer"
     primer_bind     5220..5237
                     /label=L4440
                     /note="L4440 vector, forward primer"
ORIGIN
        1 atctcgatcc cgcgaaatta atacgactca ctatagggag accacaacgg tttccctcta
       61 gataattttg tttaacttta agaaggagat atacatatgc ggggttctca tcatcatcat
      121 catcatggta tggctagcat gactggtgga cagcaaatgg gtcgggatct gtacgacgat
      181 gacgataagg atccgggccg catggtgagc aagggcgagg agctgttcac cggggtggtg
      241 cccatcctgg tcgagctgga cggcgacgta aacggccaca agttcagcgt gtccggcgag
      301 ggcgagggcg atgccaccta cggcaagctg accctgaagt tcatctgcac caccggcaag
      361 ctgcccgtgc cctggcccac cctcgtgacc accttcggct acggcctgca gtgcttcgcc
      421 cgctaccccg accacatgaa gcagcacgac ttcttcaagt ccgccatgcc cgaaggctac
      481 gtccaggagc gcaccatctt cttcaaggac gacggcaact acaagacccg cgccgaggtg
      541 aagttcgagg gcgacaccct ggtgaaccgc atcgagctga agggcatcga cttcaaggag
      601 gacggcaaca tcctggggca caagctggag tacaactaca acagccacaa cgtctatatc
      661 atggccgaca agcagaagaa cggcatcaag gtgaacttca agatccgcca caacatcgag
      721 gacggcagcg tgcagctcgc cgaccactac cagcagaaca cccccatcgg cgacggcccc
      781 gtgctgctgc ccgacaacca ctacctgagc taccagtccg ccctgagcaa agaccccaac
      841 gagaagcgcg atcacatggt cctgctggag ttcgtgaccg ccgccgggat cactctcggc
      901 atggacgagc tgtacaaggg tggtaccgga ggcgccgctg atactcgcat tggtgtaaca
      961 atctataagt acgacgataa cgcgatgtct gtagtgcgca aggctattga gcaagatgcg
     1021 aaagccgcgt cggctggtat ggtgagcaag ggcgaggagc tgttcaccgg ggtggtgccc
     1081 atcctggtcg agctggacgg cgacgtaaac ggccacaagt tcagcgtgtc cggcgagggc
     1141 gagggcgatg ccacctacgg caagctgacc ctgaagttca tctgcaccac cggcaagctg
     1201 cccgtgccct ggcccaccct cgtgaccacc ctgacctggg gcgtgcagtg cttcagccgc
     1261 taccccgacc acatgaagca gcacgacttc ttcaagtccg ccatgcccga aggctacgtc
     1321 caggagcgca ccatcttctt caaggacgac ggcaactaca agacccgcgc cgaggtgaag
     1381 ttcgagggcg acaccctggt gaaccgcatc gagctgaagg gcatcgactt caaggaggac
     1441 ggcaacatcc tggggcacaa gctggagtac aactacatca gccacaacgt ctatatcacc
     1501 gccgacaagc agaagaacgg catcaaggcc aacttcaaga tccgccacaa catcgaggac
     1561 ggcagcgtgc agctcgccga ccactaccag cagaacaccc ccatcggcga cggccccgtg
     1621 ctgctgcccg acaaccacta cctgagcacc cagtccgccc tgagcaaaga ccccaacgag
     1681 aagcgcgatc acatggtcct gctggagttc gtgaccgccg ccgggatcac tctcggcatg
     1741 gacgagctgt acggtagccg agttcagctg ctgatgaatg attctcagaa tgaccagtcc
     1801 aagcagaacg atcagatcga cgtattgctg gcgaaagggg tgaaggcact ggcaatcaac
     1861 ctggttgacc cggcagctgc gggtacggtg attgagaaag cgcgtgggca aaacgtgccg
     1921 gtggttttct tcaacaaaga accgtctcgt aaggcgctgg atagctacga caaagcctac
     1981 tacgttggca ctgactccaa agagtccggc attattcaag gcgatttgat tgctaaacac
     2041 tgggcggcga atcagggttg ggatctgaac aaagacggtc agattcagtt cgtactgctg
     2101 aaaggtgaac cgggccatcc ggatgcagaa gcacgtacca cttacgtgat taaagaattg
     2161 aacgataaag gcatcaaaac tgaacagtta cagttagata ccgcaatgtg ggacaccgct
     2221 caggcgaaag ataagatgga cgcctggctg tctggcccga acgccaacaa aatcgaagtg
     2281 gttatcgcca acaacgatgc gatggcaatg ggcgcggttg aagcgctgaa agcacacaac
     2341 aagtccagca ttccggtgtt tggcgtcgat gcgctgccag aagcgctggc gctggtgaaa
     2401 tccggtgcac tggcgggcac cgtactgaac gatgctaaca accaggcgaa agcgaccttt
     2461 gatctggcga aaaacctggc cgatggtaaa ggtgcggctg atggcaccaa ctggaaaatc
     2521 gacaacaaag tggtccgcgt accttatgtt ggcgtagata aagacaacct ggctgaattc
     2581 agcaagaaat aaaagcttga tccggctgct aacaaagccc gaaaggaagc tgagttggct
     2641 gctgccaccg ctgagcaata actagcataa ccccttgggg cctctaaacg ggtcttgagg
     2701 ggttttttgc tgaaaggagg aactatatcc ggatctggcg taatagcgaa gaggcccgca
     2761 ccgatcgccc ttcccaacag ttgcgcagcc tgaatggcga atgggnnnnn nnnnnnnnnn
     2821 nnnnnnnnnn nnnnnnnnnn nnnnnnnnnn nnnnnnnnnn nnnnnnnnnn nnnnnnnnnn
     2881 nnnnnnnnnn nnnnnnnnnn nnnnnnnnnn nnnnnnnnnn nnnnnnnnnc nnnnnnnnnn
     2941 nnnnnnnnnn nnnnnnnnnn nnnnnnnnnn nnnnnnnnnn nnnnnnagct ttacggcacc
     3001 tcgaccgnnn nnnnnnnnnn nnnnnnnnnn nnnnnnnnnn nnnnnnnnnn nnnnnnnnnn
     3061 nnnnnnnnnn ncctttgacg ttggagtcca cgttctttaa tagtggactc ttgttccaaa
     3121 ctggaacaac actcaaccct atcgcggtct attcttttga tttataaggg attttgccga
     3181 tttcggccta ttggttaaaa aatgagctga tttaacaaat atttaacgcg aattttaaca
     3241 aaatattaac gtttacaatt tcgcctgatg cggtattttc tccttacgca tctgtgcggt
     3301 atttcacacc gcatacaggt ggcacttttc ggggaaatgt gcgcggaacc cctatttgtt
     3361 tatttttcta aatacattca aatatgtatc cgctcatgag acaataaccc tgataaatgc
     3421 ttcaataata ttgaaaaagg aagagtatga gtattcaaca tttccgtgtc gcccttattc
     3481 ccttttttgc ggcattttgc cttcctgttt ttgctcaccc agaaacgctg gtgaaagtaa
     3541 aagatgctga agatcagttg ggtgcacgag tgggttacat cgaactggat ctcaacagcg
     3601 gtaagatcct tgagagtttt cgccccgaag aacgttttcc aatgatgagc acttttaaag
     3661 ttctgctatg tgatacacta ttatcccgta ttgacgccgg gcaagagcaa ctcggtcgcc
     3721 gcatacacta ttctcagaat gacttggttg agtactcacc agtcacagaa aagcatctta
     3781 cggatggcat gacagtaaga gaattatgca gtgctgccat aaccatgagt gataacactg
     3841 cggccaactt acttctgaca acgatcggag gaccgaagga gctaaccgct tttttgcaca
     3901 acatggggga tcatgtaact cgccttgatc gttgggaacc ggagctgaat gaagccatac
     3961 caaacgacga gagtgacacc acgatgcctg tagcaatgcc aacaacgttg cgcaaactat
     4021 taactggcga actacttact ctagcttccc ggcaacaatt aatagactga atggaggcgg
     4081 ataaagttgc aggaccactt ctgcgctcgg cccttccggc tggctggttt attgctgata
     4141 aatctggagc cggtgagcgt gggtctcgcg gtatcattgc agcactgggg ccagatggta
     4201 agcgctcccg tatcgtagtt atctacacga cggggagtca ggcaactatg gatgaacgaa
     4261 atagacagat cgctgagata ggtgcctcac tgattaagca ttggtaactg tcagaccaag
     4321 tttactcata tatactttag attgatttaa aacttcattt ttaatttaaa aggatctagg
     4381 tgaagatcct ttttgataat ctcatgacca aaatccctta acgtgagttt tcgttccact
     4441 gagcgtcaga ccccgtagaa aagatcaaag gatcttcttg agatcctttt tttctgcgcg
     4501 taatctgctg cttgcaaaca aaaaaaccac cgctaccagc ggtggtttgt ttgccggatc
     4561 aagagctacc aactcttttt ccgaaggtaa ctggcttcag cagagcgcag ataccaaata
     4621 ctgtccttct agtgtagccg tagttaggcc accacttcaa gaactctgta gcaccgccta
     4681 catacctcgc tctgctaatc ctgttaccag tggctgctgc cagtggcgat aagtcgtgtc
     4741 ttaccgggtt ggactcaaga cgatagttac cggataaggc gcagcggtcg ggctgaacgg
     4801 ggggttcgtg cacacagccc agcttggagc gaacgaccta caccgaactg agatacctac
     4861 agcgtgagct atgagaaagc gccacgcttc ccgaagggag aaaggcggac aggtatccgg
     4921 taagcggcag ggtcggaaca ggagagcgca cgagggagct tccaggggga aacgcctggt
     4981 atctttatag tcctgtcggg tttcgccacc tctgacttga gcgtcgattt ttgtgatgct
     5041 cgtcaggggg gcggagccta tggaaaaacg ccagcaacgc ggccttttta cggttcctgg
     5101 gcttttgctg gccttttgct cacatgttct ttcctgcgtt atcccctgat tctgtggata
     5161 accgtattac cgcctttgag tgagctgata ccgctcgccg cagccgaacg accgagcgca
     5221 gcgagtcagt gagcgaggaa gcggaagagc gcccaatacg caaaccgcct ctccccgcgc
     5281 gttggccgat tcattaatgc ag
//
