>Addgene plasmid #13566 | pRSET FLII32Pglu-2.2m | addgene partial sequence | sequence record 80924 | T7
ATTTTGTTTAACTTTAAGAAGGAGATATACATATGCGGGGTTCTCATCATCATCATCATCATGGTATGGC
TAGCATGACTGGTGGACAGCAAATGGGTCGGGATCTGTACGACGATGACGATAAGGATCCGGGCCGCATG
GTGAGCAAGGGCGAGGAGCTGTTCACCGGGGTGGTGCCCATCCTGGTCGAGCTGGACGGCGACGTAAACG
GCCACAAGTTCAGCGTGTCCGGCGAGGGCGAGGGCGATGCCACCTACGGCAAGCTGACCCTGAAGTTCAT
CTGCACCACCGGCAAGCTGCCCGTGCCCTGGCCCACCCTCGTGACCACCTTCGGCTACGGCCTGATGTGC
TTCGCCCGCTACCCCGACCACATGAAGCAGCACGACTTCTTCAAGTCCGCCATGCCCGAAGGCTACGTCC
AGGAGCGCACCATCTTCTTCAAGGACGACGGCAACTACAAGACCCGCGCCGAGGTGAAGTTCGAGGGCGA
CACCCTGGTGAACCGCATCGAGCTGAAGGGCATCGACTTCAAGGAGGACGGCAACATCCTGGGGCACAAG
CTGGAGTACAACTACAACAGCCACAACGTCTATATCATGGCCGACAAGCAGAAGAACGGCATCAAGGTGA
ACTTCAAGATCCGCCACAACATCGAGGACGGCAGCGTGCAGCTCGCCGACCACTACCAGCAGAACACCCC
CATCGGCGACGGCCCCGTGCTGCTGCCCGACAACCACTACCTGAGCTACCAGTCCGCCCTGAGCAAAGAC
CCCAACGAGAAGCGCGATCACATGGTCCTGCTGGAGTTCGTGACCGCCGCC
