>Addgene plasmid #13566 | pRSET FLII32Pglu-2.2m | addgene partial sequence | sequence record 80947 | T7term 5'-GCTAGTTATTGCTCAGCGG-3'
CTTTCGGGCTTTGTTAGCAGCCGGATCAAGCTTTTATTTCTTGCTGAATTCAGCCAGGTTGTCTTTATCT
ACGCCAACATAAGGTACGCGGACCACTTTGTTGTCGATTTTCCAGTTGGTGCCATCAGCCGCACCTTTAC
CATCGGCCAGGTTTTTCGCCAGATCAAAGGTCGCTTTCGCCTGGTTGTTAGCATCGTTCAGTACGGTGCC
CGCCAGTGCACCGGATTTCACCAGCGCCAGCGCTTCTGGCAGCGCATCGACGCCAAACACCGGAATGCTG
GACTTGTTGTGTGCTTTCAGCGCTTCAACCGCGCCCATTGCCATCGCATCGTTGTTGGCGATAACCACTT
CGATTTTGTTGGCGTTCGGGCCAGACAGCCAGGCGTCCATCTTATCTTTCGCCTGAGCGGTGTCCCACAT
TGCGGTATCTAACTGTAACTGTTCAGTTTTGATGCCTTTATCGTTCAATTCTTTAATCACGTAAGTGGTA
CGTGCTTCTGCATCCGGATGGCCCGGTTCACCTTTCAGCAGTACGAACTGAATCTGACCGTCTTTGTTCA
GATCCCAACCCTGATTCGCCGCCCAGTGTTTAGCAATCAAATCGCCTTGAATAATGCCGGACTCTTTGGA
GTCAGTGCCAACGTAGTAGGCTTTGTCGTAGCTATCCAGCGCCTTACGAGACGGTTCTTTGTTGAAGAAA
ACCACCGGCACGTTTTGCCCACGCGCTTTCTCAATCACCGTACCCGCAGCTGCCGGGTCAACCAGGTTGA
TTGCCAGTGCCTTCACCCCTTTCGCCAGCAATACGTCGATCTGATCGTTCTGCTTGGACTGGTCATTCTG
AGAATCATTCATCAGCAGCTGAACTCGGCTACCGTATAGCTCGTCCATGCCGAGAGTGA
