>Addgene plasmid #13566 | pRSET FLII32Pglu-2.2m | addgene partial sequence | sequence record 80948 | FLIPglu 5'-ggcgtccatcttatctttcg-3'
TTGCGGTATCTAACTGTAACTGTTCAGTTTTGATGCCTTTATCGTTCAATTCTTTAATCACGTAAGTGGT
ACGTGCTTCTGCATCCGGATGGCCCGGTTCACCTTTCAGCAGTACGAACTGAATCTGACCGTCTTTGTTC
AGATCCCAACCCTGATTCGCCGCCCAGTGTTTAGCAATCAAATCGCCTTGAATAATGCCGGACTCTTTGG
AGTCAGTGCCAACGTAGTAGGCTTTGTCGTAGCTATCCAGCGCCTTACGAGACGGTTCTTTGTTGAAGAA
AACCACCGGCACGTTTTGCCCACGCGCTTTCTCAATCACCGTACCCGCAGCTGCCGGGTCAACCAGGTTG
ATTGCCAGTGCCTTCACCCCTTTCGCCAGCAATACGTCGATCTGATCGTTCTGCTTGGACTGGTCATTCT
GAGAATCATTCATCAGCAGCTGAACTCGGCTACCGTATAGCTCGTCCATGCCGAGAGTGATCCCGGCGGC
GGTCACGAACTCCAGCAGGACCATGTGATCGCGCTTCTCGTTGGGGTCTTTGCTCAGGGCGGACTGGGTG
CTCAGGTAGTGGTTGTCGGGCAGCAGCACGGGGCCGTCGCCGATGGGGGTGTTCTGCTGGTAGTGGTCGG
CGAGCTGCACGCTGCCGTCCTCGATGTTGTGGCGGATCTTGAAGTTGGCCTTGATGCCGTTCTTCTGCTT
GTCGGCGGTGATATAGACGTTGTGGCTGATGTAGTTGTACTCCAGCTTGTGCCCCAGGATGTTGCCGTCC
TCCTTGAAGTCGATGCCCTTCAGCTCGATGCGGTTCACCAGGGTGTCGCCCTCGAACTTCACCTCGGCGC
GGGTCTTGTAGTTGCCGTCGTCCTTGAAGAAGATGGTGCGCTCCTGGACGTAGCCTTCGGGCATGGCGGA
CTTGAAGAAGTCGTGCTGCTTCATGTGGTCGGGGTAGCGGCTGAAGCACTGCACGCCCCAG
