>Addgene plasmid #13566 | pRSET FLII32Pglu-2.2m | addgene partial sequence | sequence record 80949 | T7 5'-TAATACGACTCACTATAGGG-3'
ATATTTTGTTTAACTTTAAGAAGGAGATATACATATGCGGGGTTCTCATCATCATCATCATCATGGTATG
GCTAGCATGACTGGTGGACAGCAAATGGGTCGGGATCTGTACGACGATGACGATAAGGATCCGGGCCGCA
TGGTGAGCAAGGGCGAGGAGCTGTTCACCGGGGTGGTGCCCATCCTGGTCGAGCTGGACGGCGACGTAAA
CGGCCACAAGTTCAGCGTGTCCGGCGAGGGCGAGGGCGATGCCACCTACGGCAAGCTGACCCTGAAGTTC
ATCTGCACCACCGGCAAGCTGCCCGTGCCCTGGCCCACCCTCGTGACCACCTTCGGCTACGGCCTGATGT
GCTTCGCCCGCTACCCCGACCACATGAAGCAGCACGACTTCTTCAAGTCCGCCATGCCCGAAGGCTACGT
CCAGGAGCGCACCATCTTCTTCAAGGACGACGGCAACTACAAGACCCGCGCCGAGGTGAAGTTCGAGGGC
GACACCCTGGTGAACCGCATCGAGCTGAAGGGCATCGACTTCAAGGAGGACGGCAACATCCTGGGGCACA
AGCTGGAGTACAACTACAACAGCCACAACGTCTATATCATGGCCGACAAGCAGAAGAACGGCATCAAGGT
GAACTTCAAGATCCGCCACAACATCGAGGACGGCAGCGTGCAGCTCGCCGACCACTACCAGCAGAACACC
CCCATCGGCGACGGCCCCGTGCTGCTGCCCGACAACCACTACCTGAGCTACCAGTCCGCCCTGAGCAAAG
ACCCCAACGAGAAGCGCGATCACATGGTCCTGCTGGAGTTCGTGACCGCCGCCGGGATCACTCTCGGCAT
GGACGAGCTGTACAAGGGTGGTACCGGAGGCGCCGCTGATACTCGCATTGGTGTAACAATCTATAAGTAC
GACGATAACGCGATGTCTGTAGTGCGCAAGGCT
